>Addgene plasmid #57849 | mKO-Paxillin-22 | depositor partial sequence | sequence record 89000 | insert sequence
GTGACGTCAGATCCGCTAGCACCATGGACGACCTCGATGCCTTACTGGCAGACCTGGAATCCACCACCTC
GCATATCTCTAAGCGACCGGTGTTTCTAACAGAGGAAACGCCTTACTCCTACCCAACTGGAAACCATACG
TACCAGGAGATTGCTGTGCCACCGCCGGTGCCCCCGCCGCCTTCCAGTGAGGCCCTAAATGGCACTGTGA
TTGACCCCTTAGACCAGTGGCAACCCAGCGTGTCCAGATACGGCCACCAGCAACCTCAGTCCCAGTCTCC
GATATACAGCTCTAGTGCCAAAAGCTCCAGTGCCTCTGTTCCTAGAGACGGGCTCAGCTCCCCTTCTCCC
CGTGCCAGTGAGGAGGAACACGTGTACAGCTTCCCAAACAAGCAGAAGTCTGCAGAACCATCTCCCACAA
TGACCAGCACCTCCCTGGGCAGCAACCTCTCGGAACTGGACAGGCTTCTCCTGGAACTGAATGCTGTTCA
ACATAATCCCCCCAGTGGCTTCTCAGCAGATGAAGTCAGCAGAAGCCCATCACTGCCCAATGTGACCGGA
CCTCACTATGTCATCCCAGAGAGCAGCAGCTCTGCAGGAGGGAAGGCTGCACCCCCTACAAAAGAAAAAC
CAAAGCGGAATGGTGGGCGTGGGATTGAAGATGTGCGTCCCAGTGTGGAGAGCCTGCTGGATGAGCTGGA
GAGCTCTGTGCCAAGCCCAGTCCCTGCAATCACTGTGAGCCAAGGGGAGGTGAGCAGCCCCCAGCGTGTC
AACGCCAGTCAGCAGCAGACCCGTATCTCTGCTTCTTCAGCTACACGAGAACTGGATGAGCTGATGGCGT
CCCTCTCTGACTTTAAGTTCATGGCACAGGGGAAAGCCGGCGGCAGCAGCTCCCCACCATCCAC
