>Addgene plasmid #57849 | mKO-Paxillin-22 | depositor partial sequence | sequence record 89001 | insert sequence 2
AGCGCCGCGGCTCGCTGTGCTCTGGCTGCCAGAAGCCCATCACGGGACGCTGCATCACTGCCATGGGCAA
GAAATTTCACCCCGAACACTTTGTCTGTGCCTTCTGCCTCAAGCAGCTCAACAAAGGAACCTTCAAAGAA
CAGAACGACAAGCCCTACTGTCAGAACTGCTTTCTCAAACTCTTCTGTCTCGAGCTCAAGCTTCGAATTC
TGCAGTCGACGGTACCGCGGGCCCGGGATCCACCGGTCGCCACCATGGTGAGTGTGATTAAACCAGAGAT
GAAGATGAGGTACTACATGGACGGCTCCGTCAATGGGCATGAGTTCACAATTGAAGGTGAAGGCACAGGC
AGACCTTACGAGGGACATCAAGAGATGACACTACGCGTCACAATGGCCAAGGGCGGGCCAATGCCTTTCG
CGTTTGACTTAGTGTCACACGTGTTCTGTTACGGCCACAGACCTTTTACTAAATATCCAGAAGAGATACC
AGACTATTTCAAACAAGCATTTCCTGAAGGCCTGTCATGGGAAAGGTCGTTGGAGTTCGAAGATGGTGGG
TCCGCTTCAGTCAGTGCGCATATAAGCCTTAGAGGAAACACCTTCTACCACAAATCCAAATTTACTGGGG
TTAACTTTCCTGCCGATGGTCCTATCATGCAAAACCAAAGTGTTGATTGGGAGCCATCAACCGAGAAAAT
TACTGCCAGCGACGGAGTTCTGAAGGGTGATGTTACGATGTACCTAAAACTTGAAGGAGGCGGCAATCAC
AAATGCCAATTCAAGACTACTTACAAGGCGGCAAAAAAGATTCTTAAAATGCCAGGAAGCCATTACATCA
GCCATCGCCTCGTCAGGAAAACCGAAGGCAACATTACTGAGCTGGTAGAAGATGCAGTAGCTCATTCCTA
AGCGGCCGCGACTCTAGATCATAATCAGCCATACCACATTGAGA
