>Addgene plasmid #57849 | mKO-Paxillin-22 | addgene partial sequence | sequence record 101360 | mKO2-R 5'-CCTGTGCCTTCACCTTCAAT-3'
TAGTACCTCATCTTCATCTCTGGTTTAATCACACTCACCATGGTGGCGACCGGTGGATCCCGGGCCCGCG
GTACCGTCGACTGCAGAATTCGAAGCTTGAGCTCGAGACAGAAGAGTTTGAGAAAGCAGTTCTGACAGTA
GGGCTTGTCGTTCTGTTCTTTGAAGGTTCCTTTGTTGAGCTGCTTGAGGCAGAAGGCACAGACAAAGTGT
TCGGGGTGAAATTTCTTGCCCATGGCAGTGATGCAGCGTCCCGTGATGGGCTTCTGGCAGCCAGAGCACA
GCGAGCCGCGGCGCTCGTGGTAATGCACCTCGCAGTAGGGCTGCCCGTCGTGCTCGAAGAAGCTGCCGTT
GATGAACGGTGTGAAACATTCCCGACAGACAAAGCACTCAGGGTGCCACAGGGTGTTTAAGGCAGAAATG
TAATTTTCCAGGATAGCCCGGGCACAGCCTCCACACTTGGGAGCAAACATGTCAAAGTAGTCCTTGCGGC
AATAGGCTTTGCCATCCTTCTCATGAAATCCTTCAGGTCCAAAGAAAACTCCACACTGGGCACAGAAAAA
GTGTTCAGGGTGCCACGTCCTGTCCAAAGCCGTCACCACTTTATCAAGGATTGGCCCATTGCAGTAGTAG
CAGCGAGGAGAGAAGAGGTTGTGATAGTCCTTCTCACAGTAGGGCTGCCCATCCCGCTCAAAGAAGTTCC
GTGATCCAATCTCCTCCTGGCAGTGGGTGCAGACGAAGTGCTCAGGGTGCCAGGTCTTCCCCATGGCTGT
AACTACCTGCCCAGCAATCGGCTTCTTGCAGGCTCCGCACACACCCTTGGCGACCGTCGCTACCC
