[The description below was written by a language model from this plasmid's Addgene catalogue record.]
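Description:
mKO-Paxillin-22 is a mammalian expression plasmid that produces chicken (Gallus gallus) paxillin fused to the orange fluorescent protein mKO (monomeric Kusabira Orange). It is built on an mKO fluorescent-protein cloning backbone of about 4.75 kb without the insert. The fusion is driven by the CMV promoter, a strong constitutive promoter in most mammalian cell lines. The listed 3′ sequencing primer anneals in an SV40 polyadenylation region, which implies an SV40 poly(A) signal downstream of the coding sequence. The plasmid is maintained at high copy number in E. coli under kanamycin selection. A neomycin resistance marker allows G418 selection of transfected mammalian cells, for example to derive stable lines.

Paxillin is an adaptor protein of integrin-based adhesion sites, so the fusion acts as a genetically encoded marker for focal contacts (focal adhesions), which is the localization given in the record. The recorded spectral values for the mKO tag are excitation at 548 nm and emission at 561 nm, placing it in the orange channel and making it suitable for pairing with green or far-red probes in multicolour work. The associated publication concerns dual-colour superresolution imaging of expressed probes within individual adhesion complexes, consistent with use in fluorescence microscopy of adhesion structure and dynamics.

The record does not state the orientation of the tag relative to paxillin, the meaning of the "22" in the name (possibly a linker length), or the cloning method. No feature table was supplied, so the origin of replication and other backbone elements cannot be confirmed here.
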