Addgene plasmid #57849: mKO-Paxillin-22
Purpose: Localization: Focal Contacts, Excitation: 548, Emission: 561
Depositing lab: Michael Davidson. Depositing organization: Florida State University, Tallahassee. Publication: Dual-color superresolution imaging of genetically expressed probes within individual adhesion complexes. Shroff H, Galbraith CG, Galbraith JA, White H, Gillette J, Olenych S, Davidson MW, Betzig E. Proc Natl Acad Sci U S A. 2007 Dec 18;104(51):20308-13. Epub 2007 Dec 12. 10.1073/pnas.0710517105 PubMed 18077327.
Backbone
  Vector backbone: mKO
  Backbone size w/o insert (bp): 4750
  Vector type: Mammalian Expression
  Selectable markers: Neomycin (select with G418)
Growth in bacteria
  Bacterial resistance: Kanamycin, 50 μg/mL
  Growth temperature: 37°C
  Growth strain: DH5alpha
  Copy number: High Copy
Gene/Insert
  Gene/Insert name: Paxillin (alt name: NM_204984.1)
  Species: G. gallus (chicken)
  Promoter: CMV
  Tag / fusion protein: mKO
  Cloning method: Unknown
  Sequencing primers: 5′ CMV-F; 3′ SV40pA-R
Terms and licenses: Academic/Nonprofit Terms; Industry Terms: Not Available to Industry
Depositor comments: . Excitation = 548; Emission = 561
How to cite: mKO-Paxillin-22 was a gift from Michael Davidson (Addgene plasmid # 57849 ; http://n2t.net/addgene:57849 ; RRID:Addgene_57849)
